Addgene plasmid #164835: pET28_hTLN2-FL
Purpose: Expression of FL human talin2
Depositing lab: Tina Izard. Depositing organization: UF Scripps Biomedical Research. Publication: A distinct talin2 structure directs isoform specificity in cell adhesion. Rangarajan ES, Primi MC, Colgan LA, Chinthalapudi K, Yasuda R, Izard T. J Biol Chem. 2020 Sep 11;295(37):12885-12899. doi: 10.1074/jbc.RA119.010789. Epub 2020 Jun 30. PubMed 32605925.
Backbone
  Vector backbone: pET28a
  Vector type: Bacterial Expression
Growth in bacteria
  Bacterial resistance: Kanamycin, 50 μg/mL
  Growth temperature: 37°C
  Growth strain: DH5alpha
  Copy number: High Copy
Gene/Insert
  Gene/Insert name: TLN2
  Species: H. sapiens (human)
  Entrez Gene: TLN2 (a.k.a. ILWEQ)
  Tag / fusion protein: His8 (N terminal on backbone)
  Cloning method: Unknown
Terms and licenses: Academic/Nonprofit Terms; Industry Terms: Not Available to Industry
How to cite: pET28_hTLN2-FL was a gift from Tina Izard (Addgene plasmid # 164835 ; http://n2t.net/addgene:164835 ; RRID:Addgene_164835)
