[The description below was written by a language model from this plasmid's Addgene catalogue record and pLannotate feature annotations shown in this document.]
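Description:
pET28_hTLN2-FL is a bacterial expression plasmid of about 12.9 kb, built on the pET28a backbone, for producing full-length human talin2 (TLN2) in E. coli. Talin2 is a large focal adhesion protein that links integrins to the actin cytoskeleton. Its coding sequence spans roughly 7.6 kb and makes up more than half of the plasmid.

The insert sits in a standard pET expression cassette. A T7 promoter is followed by a lac operator and the strong ribosome binding site from phage T7 gene 10, and a T7 terminator lies downstream. The plasmid also carries lacI under its own promoter, so the lac repressor keeps transcription off until IPTG is added in a host that supplies T7 RNA polymerase. The catalogue lists an N-terminal His8 tag contributed by the backbone for affinity purification. The annotation software did not mark this tag, although there is unannotated space between the RBS and the start of TLN2 where it could lie. A short His-tag fragment is annotated just downstream of the TLN2 coding region, which corresponds to the position of the C-terminal His tag in pET28a. The record does not show whether this fragment is in frame and translated.

Selection is by kanamycin through the aph(3')-Ia gene. Replication relies on a ColE1/pBR322-type origin accompanied by the bom site and rop gene. The catalogue describes the plasmid as high copy, although rop normally lowers copy number. An f1 origin is also present, along with small leftover fragments of the tetracycline resistance gene that come from the backbone's pBR322 ancestry. The plasmid was deposited to provide recombinant full-length talin2, in connection with work on talin2 structure and isoform specificity in cell adhesion.
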