Features (pLannotate 1.2.2; 19 found; start..end, strand, type, name):
      1..1083    -  CDS            lacI: lac repressor; lacI; The lac repressor binds to the lac operator to inhibit transcription in E. coli. This inhibition can be relieved by adding lactose or isopropyl-β-D-thiogalactopyranoside (IPTG).
   1084..1161    -  promoter       lacI promoter: lacI
   1169..1448    -  CDS            TcR (fragment): tetracycline efflux protein; tet; confers resistance to tetracycline
   1470..1488    +  promoter       T7 promoter: promoter for bacteriophage T7 RNA polymerase
   1489..1513    +  protein_bind   lac operator: The lac repressor binds to the lac operator to inhibit transcription in E. coli. This inhibition can be relieved by adding lactose or isopropyl-β-D-thiogalactopyranoside (IPTG). lac repressor encoded by lacI
   1528..1550    +  RBS            RBS: efficient ribosome binding site from bacteriophage T7 gene 10 (Olins and Rangwala, 1989)
   1620..9245    +  CDS            TLN2: TLN2_HUMAN - Also known as KIAA0320. Experimental evidence at protein level: Swiss-Prot protein existence level 1. As a major component of focal adhesion plaques that links integrin to the actin cytoskeleton, may play an important role in cell adhesion. Recruits PIP5K1C to focal adhesion plaques and strongly activates its kinase activity (By similarity). From Homo sapiens (Human).
   9270..9287    +  CDS            9xHis (fragment): 9xHis affinity tag
   9297..9346    +  CDS            SET1 (fragment): solubility-enhancement tag derived from T7 phage gene 10B
   9354..9401    +  terminator     T7 terminator: transcription terminator for bacteriophage T7 RNA polymerase
   9438..9866    +  rep_origin     f1 ori (sequence partly withheld): f1 bacteriophage origin of replication; arrow indicates direction of (+) strand synthesis
   9919..9976    +  promoter       AmpR promoter (fragment): bla
   9985..10800   -  CDS            KanR: aminoglycoside phosphotransferase; aph(3')-Ia; confers resistance to kanamycin in bacteria or G418 (Geneticin®) in eukaryotes
  10922..11510   +  rep_origin     ori: high-copy-number ColE1/pMB1/pBR322/pUC origin of replication
  11696..11835   -  misc_feature   bom: basis of mobility region from pBR322
  11937..12128   -  CDS            rop: Rop protein, which maintains plasmids at low copy number; rop
  12145..12525   +  CDS            YPB1_ECOLX: Protein predicted: Swiss-Prot protein existence level 4. From Escherichia coli.
  12597..12888   -  CDS            TcR (fragment): tetracycline efflux protein; tet; confers resistance to tetracycline
  12903..12924   -  protein_bind   CAP binding site: CAP binding activates transcription in the presence of cAMP. E. coli catabolite activator protein
>Addgene plasmid #164835 | pET28_hTLN2-FL | addgene full sequence | sequence record 325967 | Addgene NGS Result
TCACTGCCCGCTTTCCAGTCGGGAAACCTGTCGTGCCAGCTGCATTAATGAATCGGCCAACGCGCGGGGA
GAGGCGGTTTGCGTATTGGGCGCCAGGGTGGTTTTTCTTTTCACCAGTGAGACGGGCAACAGCTGATTGC
CCTTCACCGCCTGGCCCTGAGAGAGTTGCAGCAAGCGGTCCACGCTGGTTTGCCCCAGCAGGCGAAAATC
CTGTTTGATGGTGGTTAACGGCGGGATATAACATGAGCTGTCTTCGGTATCGTCGTATCCCACTACCGAG
ATATCCGCACCAACGCGCAGCCCGGACTCGGTAATGGCGCGCATTGCGCCCAGCGCCATCTGATCGTTGG
CAACCAGCATCGCAGTGGGAACGATGCCCTCATTCAGCATTTGCATGGTTTGTTGAAAACCGGACATGGC
ACTCCAGTCGCCTTCCCGTTCCGCTATCGGCTGAATTTGATTGCGAGTGAGATATTTATGCCAGCCAGCC
AGACGCAGACGCGCCGAGACAGAACTTAATGGGCCCGCTAACAGCGCGATTTGCTGGTGACCCAATGCGA
CCAGATGCTCCACGCCCAGTCGCGTACCGTCTTCATGGGAGAAAATAATACTGTTGATGGGTGTCTGGTC
AGAGACATCAAGAAATAACGCCGGAACATTAGTGCAGGCAGCTTCCACAGCAATGGCATCCTGGTCATCC
AGCGGATAGTTAATGATCAGCCCACTGACGCGTTGCGCGAGAAGATTGTGCACCGCCGCTTTACAGGCTT
CGACGCCGCTTCGTTCTACCATCGACACCACCACGCTGGCACCCAGTTGATCGGCGCGAGATTTAATCGC
CGCGACAATTTGCGACGGCGCGTGCAGGGCCAGACTGGAGGTGGCAACGCCAATCAGCAACGACTGTTTG
CCCGCCAGTTGTTGTGCCACGCGGTTGGGAATGTAATTCAGCTCCGCCATCGCCGCTTCCACTTTTTCCC
GCGTTTTCGCAGAAACGTGGCTGGCCTGGTTCACCACGCGGGAAACGGTCTGATAAGAGACACCGGCATA
CTCTGCGACATCGTATAACGTTACTGGTTTCACATTCACCACCCTGAATTGACTCTCTTCCGGGCGCTAT
CATGCCATACCGCGAAAGGTTTTGCGCCATTCGATGGTGTCCGGGATCTCGACGCTCTCCCTTATGCGAC
TCCTGCATTAGGAAGCAGCCCAGTAGTAGGTTGAGGCCGTTGAGCACCGCCGCCGCAAGGAATGGTGCAT
GCAAGGAGATGGCGCCCAACAGTCCCCCGGCCACGGGGCCTGCCACCATACCCACGCCGAAACAAGCGCT
CATGAGCCCGAAGTGGCGAGCCCGATCTTCCCCATCGGTGATGTCGGCGATATAGGCGCCAGCAACCGCA
CCTGTGGCGCCGGTGATGCCGGCCACGATGCGTCCGGCGTAGAGGATCGAGATCTCGATCCCGCGAAATT
AATACGACTCACTATAGGGGAATTGTGAGCGGATAACAATTCCCCTCTAGAAATAATTTTGTTTAACTTT
AAGAAGGAGATATACCATGGGCAGCAGCCATCATCATCATCATCACCATCATCTGGAAGTTCTGTTCCAG
GGGCCCCATATGGTGGCCCTGTCCTTTAAGATTTGTGTGCGCCACTGCAACGTGGTGAAGACCATGCAGT
TTGAACCATCTACAGCTGTGTACGATGCGTGTCGAGTCATTCGGGAACGGGTGCCTGAGGCACAAGCTGG
GCAAGCTTCTGACTATGGACTCTTTCTTTCGGATGAAGACCCGAGGAAAGGGATTTGGCTGGAAGCGGGC
AGAACACTGGATTACTACATGTTGCGGAATGGGGATATTTTGGAATATAAAAAGAAACAGAGACCTCAGA
AAATCCGGATGCTGGATGGATCTGTGAAGACAGTGATGGTGGATGATTCCAAGACTGTGGGGGAGCTCCT
GGTCACTATTTGTAGCAGAATAGGAATAACAAATTATGAAGAATACTCCTTAATCCAAGAAACTATCGAA
GAAAAGAAAGAGGAAGGAACGGGCACACTCAAAAAAGACAGGACACTGTTACGAGATGAGAGGAAAATGG
AGAAGTTGAAGGCCAAGCTGCACACAGATGATGACCTAAATTGGCTGGATCACAGCCGAACATTCAGAGA
ACAAGGAGTAGATGAAAACGAAACGTTGCTGCTTAGACGGAAGTTCTTTTACTCTGATCAGAATGTAGAT
TCGAGAGACCCCGTGCAGCTGAACTTGCTTTATGTTCAGGCACAGGATGACATCCTGAATGGCTCTCACC
CTGTCTCCTTCGAGAAAGCTTGCGAGTTTGGTGGATTTCAAGCCCAGATACAATTTGGACCTCATGTGGA
ACATAAACACAAACCTGGATTTTTAGATCTGAAGGAATTCCTGCCCAAAGAATACATCAAGCAGAGAGGA
GCTGAAAAGAGGATCTTTCAGGAGCATAAGAACTGCGGAGAGATGAGCGAGATAGAAGCCAAGGTCAAGT
ACGTCAAACTCGCACGGTCCCTCCGCACATATGGCGTGTCCTTCTTCCTGGTGAAGGAGAAGATGAAAGG
CAAGAACAAGCTGGTGCCTCGCCTGCTGGGGATCACCAAAGACTCGGTGATGCGCGTGGATGAGAAGACC
AAGGAAGTGCTGCAGGAGTGGCCCCTCACCACCGTCAAGCGCTGGGCAGCCTCACCCAAGAGCTTCACAC
TGGATTTTGGGGAGTATCAGGAAAGCTACTATTCAGTACAAACCACCGAGGGAGAGCAGATATCCCAGCT
GATTGCAGGCTACATTGACATCATCCTGAAAAAGAAACAAAGTAAAGATCGATTTGGACTAGAAGGTGAT
GAGGAGTCAACCATGTTAGAAGAGTCCGTTTCCCCAAAAAAGTCCACCATCTTGCAGCAGCAGTTCAACC
GGACCGGGAAGGCAGAGCACGGCTCAGTGGCGCTGCCGGCCGTGATGCGCTCGGGCTCCAGCGGGCCTGA
GACCTTCAACGTTGGCAGCATGCCCTCGCCACAGCAGCAGGTCATGGTTGGGCAGATGCACCGAGGCCAC
ATGCCGCCACTGACCTCAGCCCAGCAGGCCCTGATGGGGACCATCAACACAAGCATGCACGCCGTCCAGC
AGGCCCAGGATGATCTCAGTGAGCTCGACTCGCTGCCACCTCTCGGCCAGGATATGGCATCTAGGGTATG
GGTTCAGAACAAAGTCGACGAATCCAAACACGGAATCCATTCTCAAGTTGATGCTATCACGGCCGGAACG
GCTTCAGTTGTTAACCTCACAGCTGGTGACCCTGCAGACACTGACTACACAGCTGTGGGATGTGCGATCA
CCACTATTTCTTCCAACCCGACGGAGATGTCCAAGGGTGTGAAGCTATTGGCCGCCCTCATGGATGATGA
GGTGGGCAGCGGGGAGGACTTGCTCAGAGCTGCCAGGACCCTCGCTGGGGCGGTGTCAGACTTGCTGAAA
GCTGTGCAGCCTACTTCTGGAGAGCCTCGACAGACAGTTTTGACTGCTGCTGGCAGCATCGGACAAGCCA
GTGGGGATCTTCTGAGACAGATTGGAGAGAATGAGACTGATGAGCGATTCCAGGATGTTTTAATGAGTTT
GGCCAAAGCTGTTGCCAATGCAGCTGCCATGTTGGTACTAAAGGCAAAGAATGTTGCCCAAGTGGCCGAA
GACACTGTCCTACAGAACAGGGTAATTGCTGCTGCCACCCAGTGTGCCCTCTCCACCTCCCAGCTTGTGG
CATGTGCCAAGGTTGTGAGCCCCACTATTAGCTCCCCTGTGTGCCAGGAGCAGCTGATTGAAGCAGGGAA
GCTGGTGGACCGCTCGGTGGAGAACTGTGTCCGTGCCTGCCAGGCGGCCACTACCGATAGTGAGCTCCTG
AAGCAGGTCAGCGCAGCGGCCAGCGTGGTCAGCCAGGCCCTCCATGATCTCCTGCAGCATGTGCGGCAGT
TTGCCAGCCGAGGCGAGCCCATCGGCCGCTACGACCAGGCTACTGACACCATCATGTGTGTCACCGAGAG
CATCTTCAGCTCCATGGGTGACGCTGGTGAAATGGTGCGCCAGGCGCGGGTTCTGGCCCAAGCCACATCA
GACCTCGTCAATGCCATGAGGTCAGATGCAGAAGCCGAAATCGACATGGAGAATTCAAAGAAGCTCCTGG
CAGCAGCAAAACTCTTAGCTGACTCCACTGCTCGCATGGTGGAAGCTGCAGAGGGGGCTGCAGCCAACCC
AGAGAATGAGGACCAGCAGCAAAGGCTGAGAGAAGCTGCAGAAGGCCTCCGGGTAGCAACCAACGCAGCT
GCCCAGAATGCTATTAAGAAAAAAATTGTCAACCGACTGGAGGTTGCAGCCAAGCAGGCCGCAGCGGCAG
CTACACAGACCATCGCCGCCTCCCAGAATGCAGCTGTTTCCAACAAGAACCCTGCGGCCCAGCAGCAGCT
GGTCCAGAGTTGCAAGGCAGTGGCTGATCACATCCCTCAGCTGGTCCAGGGAGTGAGGGGGAGCCAAGCT
CAAGCTGAAGACCTGAGTGCCCAGCTGGCTCTCATCATCTCCAGCCAGAACTTCCTCCAGCCTGGAAGCA
AGATGGTGTCCTCTGCCAAAGCCGCAGTGCCCACCGTGAGTGACCAGGCCGCAGCCATGCAGCTGAGCCA
GTGTGCCAAGAACCTGGCCACCAGCTTGGCGGAGCTGCGTACCGCCTCGCAGAAGGCCCATGAAGCTTGT
GGTCCGATGGAAATCGATTCAGCTCTGAATACGGTGCAGACGCTTAAGAATGAACTGCAGGATGCCAAGA
TGGCAGCCGTGGAGAGCCAGCTGAAGCCACTTCCAGGGGAAACGCTGGAAAAATGTGCTCAGGACCTGGG
AAGCACATCCAAGGCGGTGGGCTCCTCCATGGCACAGCTGCTGACCTGTGCTGCTCAAGGCAACGAACAC
TACACAGGGGTGGCTGCTAGAGAGACGGCCCAAGCTCTGAAAACACTGGCCCAGGCCGCCCGTGGAGTGG
CTGCATCGACAACCGACCCCGCGGCCGCCCATGCCATGTTAGATTCTGCTCGAGACGTGATGGAGGGCTC
CGCCATGCTCATTCAAGAGGCCAAGCAGGCCCTGATTGCACCTGGAGATGCAGAGCGTCAACAAAGACTG
GCTCAGGTGGCTAAAGCCGTCTCACACTCCTTGAATAACTGCGTAAATTGCCTCCCTGGGCAGAAGGATG
TGGACGTGGCCTTGAAGAGCATCGGGGAGTCCAGCAAGAAGCTGCTTGTGGATTCGCTACCTCCAAGCAC
GAAGCCTTTCCAGGAAGCCCAGAGTGAACTGAACCAGGCAGCAGCTGATCTGAACCAGTCTGCTGGGGAA
GTGGTCCATGCCACCCGGGGCCAGAGTGGAGAGTTGGCTGCAGCCTCTGGAAAGTTCAGTGATGATTTTG
ATGAATTCCTCGATGCTGGCATTGAGATGGCTGGCCAAGCTCAGACAAAAGAAGACCAGATCCAAGTGAT
AGGGAACCTCAAGAATATCTCGATGGCATCCAGCAAGCTGCTGTTAGCTGCCAAGTCTCTCTCTGTAGAT
CCAGGAGCTCCCAATGCGAAAAATCTCCTGGCTGCAGCTGCAAGAGCTGTGACAGAGAGCATCAATCAAC
TCATCACTCTGTGTACCCAACAAGCTCCGGGCCAGAAAGAGTGCGATAATGCCCTGCGGGAGCTCGAGAC
TGTGAAGGGGATGTTGGACAATCCTAATGAACCTGTTAGTGACCTCTCTTACTTTGACTGCATTGAGAGT
GTGATGGAAAACTCCAAGGTTCTGGGTGAATCGATGGCAGGGATTCCACAGAATGCCAAGACCGGAGACC
TCCCTGCCTTTGGGGAATGTGTGGGGATTGCATCCAAGGCTCTCTGTGGGCTGACAGAGGCTGCAGCCCA
GGCTGCATACTTGGTTGGCATCTCTGATCCAAACAGCCAGGCAGGCCACCAGGGCCTGGTGGACCCCATC
CAGTTTGCCAGGGCTAACCAGGCCATCCAGATGGCATGCCAGAACTTGGTGGACCCTGGCAGCAGCCCAT
CACAGGTCCTGTCAGCCGCCACAATTGTTGCCAAGCACACGTCAGCCTTGTGTAATGCCTGCCGCATCGC
CTCATCCAAGACGGCCAACCCAGTAGCCAAGAGGCACTTCGTCCAGTCAGCCAAGGAAGTCGCCAACAGC
ACTGCCAACCTGGTGAAGACCATCAAGGCCCTGGATGGGGATTTCTCTGAAGACAACCGCAATAAGTGTC
GCATCGCCACCGCACCCTTGATTGAAGCTGTGGAGAACCTGACAGCGTTCGCCTCAAACCCTGAGTTTGT
CAGCATTCCTGCCCAGATCAGCTCCGAGGGTTCCCAGGCACAGGAACCAATCCTGGTCTCAGCCAAGACC
ATGCTGGAGAGTTCATCGTACCTCATTCGCACTGCGCGCTCTCTGGCCATCAACCCCAAAGACCCACCCA
CCTGGTCTGTACTGGCTGGACATTCCCATACAGTGTCCGACTCCATCAAGAGTCTCATCACTTCTATCAG
GGACAAGGCCCCTGGACAGAGGGAGTGTGATTACTCCATCGATGGCATCAACCGGTGCATCCGGGACATC
GAGCAGGCCTCGCTGGCCGCCGTCAGCCAGAGCCTGGCCACGAGGGACGACATCTCTGTGGAGGCCCTGC
AGGAGCAGCTGACTTCGGTGGTCCAGGAAATCGGACACCTTATCGATCCCATCGCCACAGCGGCTCGGGG
AGAAGCAGCTCAGCTGGGACATAAGGTGACACAACTGGCAAGCTATTTTGAGCCCTTGATCTTAGCCGCA
GTTGGTGTGGCCTCCAAGATTCTTGATCATCAGCAGCAGATGACGGTGCTGGACCAGACCAAGACTCTCG
CAGAGTCTGCCTTGCAGATGTTGTATGCAGCCAAAGAAGGTGGCGGAAACCCCAAGGCACAACACACCCA
TGACGCCATCACAGAGGCCGCCCAGTTGATGAAGGAAGCCGTGGATGACATCATGGTGACGCTGAACGAA
GCTGCCAGTGAAGTGGGGCTGGTTGGGGGCATGGTGGACGCCATTGCAGAAGCCATGAGCAAGCTGGATG
AAGGCACTCCTCCAGAACCAAAGGGAACATTTGTCGACTATCAGACGACTGTGGTTAAATACTCCAAAGC
CATTGCGGTGACAGCTCAGGAAATGATGACTAAGTCGGTTACTAACCCGGAGGAGTTGGGAGGACTGGCT
TCACAAATGACCAGTGACTATGGGCACCTGGCTTTCCAGGGCCAGATGGCAGCAGCCACGGCGGAACCAG
AGGAGATCGGATTCCAGATTCGCACTCGTGTGCAGGACCTGGGCCACGGCTGTATCTTCCTGGTGCAGAA
GGCAGGGGCCCTCCAGGTCTGCCCCACAGACAGCTACACCAAGAGGGAGCTGATCGAATGCGCCCGTGCC
GTCACGGAAAAGGTCTCCTTGGTGCTCTCGGCTCTCCAGGCCGGGAACAAAGGAACCCAGGCATGCATTA
CAGCCGCCACCGCTGTGTCTGGGATCATTGCCGACCTGGACACCACCATTATGTTTGCAACAGCGGGGAC
GCTGAATGCAGAGAACAGTGAGACCTTCGCAGACCACAGGGAGAACATTCTCAAGACGGCCAAGGCCTTG
GTAGAAGACACGAAACTACTTGTGTCAGGAGCTGCGTCCACTCCTGACAAGCTGGCCCAGGCGGCCCAGT
CCTCAGCAGCCACCATCACCCAGCTCGCAGAAGTGGTCAAGCTGGGGGCAGCCAGCCTGGGCTCCGACGA
CCCCGAGACCCAGGTGGTTTTGATCAATGCCATCAAAGATGTGGCCAAGGCCCTTTCTGATCTCATCAGT
GCTACCAAGGGAGCTGCCAGCAAGCCAGTGGACGACCCTTCCATGTACCAGCTCAAGGGGGCTGCCAAGG
TGATGGTGACCAATGTCACCTCGCTCCTCAAGACTGTAAAGGCAGTGGAGGATGAGGCCACCCGGGGCAC
CAGGGCGCTTGAGGCCACAATTGAATGCATAAAGCAGGAGCTTACGGTGTTCCAGTCAAAAGACGTACCT
GAAAAGACATCATCACCTGAAGAATCCATAAGGATGACGAAAGGCATCACCATGGCAACAGCCAAAGCCG
TGGCAGCTGGGAACTCATGTAGACAGGAGGACGTGATTGCTACTGCCAACCTGAGCCGGAAAGCCGTGTC
AGATATGTTGACGGCTTGCAAGCAAGCATCCTTCCACCCCGATGTCAGTGACGAGGTGAGAACCAGAGCC
TTGCGTTTCGGGACGGAGTGCACCCTTGGCTACTTGGACCTCCTGGAGCACGTCTTGGTGATTCTTCAGA
AACCAACCCCAGAACTCAAGCAGCAGCTGGCCGCTTTCTCCAAGCGAGTCGCCGGCGCTGTGACAGAGCT
CATCCAGGCGGCGGAAGCCATGAAAGGAACAGAGTGGGTGGATCCAGAAGACCCAACTGTCATTGCAGAA
ACAGAGTTACTGGGGGCTGCAGCATCCATCGAAGCTGCTGCTAAGAAGTTAGAGCAACTGAAGCCAAGAG
CAAAACCAAAACAAGCGGATGAGACCCTGGACTTTGAGGAACAGATCTTGGAAGCTGCTAAATCCATTGC
TGCTGCCACAAGCGCCCTGGTCAAATCGGCCTCAGCAGCCCAGAGGGAGCTGGTGGCCCAAGGAAAGGTG
GGCTCCATCCCTGCCAACGCTGCAGACGACGGACAGTGGTCACAAGGGCTGATTTCTGCTGCCCGGATGG
TGGCGGCTGCGACCAGCAGTCTCTGTGAGGCGGCCAATGCCTCCGTTCAGGGACACGCCAGCGAGGAGAA
GCTCATCTCATCTGCCAAGCAGGTCGCCGCTTCCACGGCTCAGCTGCTGGTGGCCTGCAAGGTGAAGGCC
GACCAGGATTCAGAGGCCATGAGGCGGCTACAGGCGGCAGGAAATGCTGTGAAAAGAGCCTCAGACAATC
TTGTCCGTGCAGCCCAGAAGGCAGCATTTGGCAAAGCTGATGACGACGATGTTGTAGTGAAAACCAAGTT
TGTGGGGGGCATTGCTCAGATCATCGCCGCCCAGGAAGAAATGCTAAAGAAAGAGCGAGAACTGGAAGAA
GCAAGGAGAAAACTGGCCCAAATCCGCCAGCAGCAGTATAAGTTTTTACCCACCGAGCTGAGGGAAGATG
AGGGCTGAAAGCTTGCGGCCGCACTCGAGCACCACCACCACCACCACTGAGATCCGGCTGCTAACAAAGC
CCGAAAGGAAGCTGAGTTGGCTGCTGCCACCGCTGAGCAATAACTAGCATAACCCCTTGGGGCCTCTAAA
CGGGTCTTGAGGGGTTTTTTGCTGAAAGGAGGAACTATATCCGGATTGGCGAATGGG
[124 nt withheld, positions 9438-9561]
C
[91 nt withheld, positions 9563-9653]
A
[49 nt withheld, positions 9655-9703]
CCTTTGACGTTGGAGTCCACGTTCTTT
[37 nt withheld, positions 9731-9767]
ACCCTATCTCGGTCTATTCTTTTGATTTATAAGGGATTTTGCCGATTTCGGCCTATTGGTTAAAAAATGA
GCTGATTTAACAAAAATTTAACGCGAATTTTAACAAAATATTAACGCTTACAATTTAGGTGGCACTTTTC
GGGGAAATGTGCGCGGAACCCCTATTTGTTTATTTTTCTAAATACATTCAAATATGTATCCGCTCATGAA
TTAATTCTTAGAAAAACTCATCGAGCATCAAATGAAACTGCAATTTATTCATATCAGGATTATCAATACC
ATATTTTTGAAAAAGCCGTTTCTGTAATGAAGGAGAAAACTCACCGAGGCAGTTCCATAGGATGGCAAGA
TCCTGGTATCGGTCTGCGATTCCGACTCGTCCAACATCAATACAACCTATTAATTTCCCCTCGTCAAAAA
TAAGGTTATCAAGTGAGAAATCACCATGAGTGACGACTGAATCCGGTGAGAATGGCAAAAGTTTATGCAT
TTCTTTCCAGACTTGTTCAACAGGCCAGCCATTACGCTCGTCATCAAAATCACTCGCATCAACCAAACCG
TTATTCATTCGTGATTGCGCCTGAGCGAGACGAAATACGCGATCGCTGTTAAAAGGACAATTACAAACAG
GAATCGAATGCAACCGGCGCAGGAACACTGCCAGCGCATCAACAATATTTTCACCTGAATCAGGATATTC
TTCTAATACCTGGAATGCTGTTTTCCCGGGGATCGCAGTGGTGAGTAACCATGCATCATCAGGAGTACGG
ATAAAATGCTTGATGGTCGGAAGAGGCATAAATTCCGTCAGCCAGTTTAGTCTGACCATCTCATCTGTAA
CATCATTGGCAACGCTACCTTTGCCATGTTTCAGAAACAACTCTGGCGCATCGGGCTTCCCATACAATCG
ATAGATTGTCGCACCTGATTGCCCGACATTATCGCGAGCCCATTTATACCCATATAAATCAGCATCCATG
TTGGAATTTAATCGCGGCCTAGAGCAAGACGTTTCCCGTTGAATATGGCTCATAACACCCCTTGTATTAC
TGTTTATGTAAGCAGACAGTTTTATTGTTCATGACCAAAATCCCTTAACGTGAGTTTTCGTTCCACTGAG
CGTCAGACCCCGTAGAAAAGATCAAAGGATCTTCTTGAGATCCTTTTTTTCTGCGCGTAATCTGCTGCTT
GCAAACAAAAAAACCACCGCTACCAGCGGTGGTTTGTTTGCCGGATCAAGAGCTACCAACTCTTTTTCCG
AAGGTAACTGGCTTCAGCAGAGCGCAGATACCAAATACTGTCCTTCTAGTGTAGCCGTAGTTAGGCCACC
ACTTCAAGAACTCTGTAGCACCGCCTACATACCTCGCTCTGCTAATCCTGTTACCAGTGGCTGCTGCCAG
TGGCGATAAGTCGTGTCTTACCGGGTTGGACTCAAGACGATAGTTACCGGATAAGGCGCAGCGGTCGGGC
TGAACGGGGGGTTCGTGCACACAGCCCAGCTTGGAGCGAACGACCTACACCGAACTGAGATACCTACAGC
GTGAGCTATGAGAAAGCGCCACGCTTCCCGAAGGGAGAAAGGCGGACAGGTATCCGGTAAGCGGCAGGGT
CGGAACAGGAGAGCGCACGAGGGAGCTTCCAGGGGGAAACGCCTGGTATCTTTATAGTCCTGTCGGGTTT
CGCCACCTCTGACTTGAGCGTCGATTTTTGTGATGCTCGTCAGGGGGGCGGAGCCTATGGAAAAACGCCA
GCAACGCGGCCTTTTTACGGTTCCTGGCCTTTTGCTGGCCTTTTGCTCACATGTTCTTTCCTGCGTTATC
CCCTGATTCTGTGGATAACCGTATTACCGCCTTTGAGTGAGCTGATACCGCTCGCCGCAGCCGAACGACC
GAGCGCAGCGAGTCAGTGAGCGAGGAAGCGGAAGAGCGCCTGATGCGGTATTTTCTCCTTACGCATCTGT
GCGGTATTTCACACCGCAATGGTGCACTCTCAGTACAATCTGCTCTGATGCCGCATAGTTAAGCCAGTAT
ACACTCCGCTATCGCTACGTGACTGGGTCATGGCTGCGCCCCGACACCCGCCAACACCCGCTGACGCGCC
CTGACGGGCTTGTCTGCTCCCGGCATCCGCTTACAGACAAGCTGTGACCGTCTCCGGGAGCTGCATGTGT
CAGAGGTTTTCACCGTCATCACCGAAACGCGCGAGGCAGCTGCGGTAAAGCTCATCAGCGTGGTCGTGAA
GCGATTCACAGATGTCTGCCTGTTCATCCGCGTCCAGCTCGTTGAGTTTCTCCAGAAGCGTTAATGTCTG
GCTTCTGATAAAGCGGGCCATGTTAAGGGCGGTTTTTTCCTGTTTGGTCACTGATGCCTCCGTGTAAGGG
GGATTTCTGTTCATGGGGGTAATGATACCGATGAAACGAGAGAGGATGCTCACGATACGGGTTACTGATG
ATGAACATGCCCGGTTACTGGAACGTTGTGAGGGTAAACAACTGGCGGTATGGATGCGGCGGGACCAGAG
AAAAATCACTCAGGGTCAATGCCAGCGCTTCGTTAATACAGATGTAGGTGTTCCACAGGGTAGCCAGCAG
CATCCTGCGATGCAGATCCGGAACATAATGGTGCAGGGCGCTGACTTCCGCGTTTCCAGACTTTACGAAA
CACGGAAACCGAAGACCATTCATGTTGTTGCTCAGGTCGCAGACGTTTTGCAGCAGCAGTCGCTTCACGT
TCGCTCGCGTATCGGTGATTCATTCTGCTAACCAGTAAGGCAACCCCGCCAGCCTAGCCGGGTCCTCAAC
GACAGGAGCACGATCATGCGCACCCGTGGGGCCGCCATGCCGGCGATAATGGCCTGCTTCTCGCCGAAAC
GTTTGGTGGCGGGACCAGTGACGAAGGCTTGAGCGAGGGCGTGCAAGATTCCGAATACCGCAAGCGACAG
GCCGATCATCGTCGCGCTCCAGCGAAAGCGGTCCTCGCCGAAAATGACCCAGAGCGCTGCCGGCACCTGT
CCTACGAGTTGCATGATAAAGAAGACAGTCATAAGTGCGGCGACGATAGTCATGCCCCGCGCCCACCGGA
AGGAGCTGACTGGGTTGAAGGCTCTCAAGGGCATCGGTCGAGATCCCGGTGCCTAATGAGTGAGCTAACT
TACATTAATTGCGTTGCGC
